>Addgene plasmid #200130 | pHHYTK123 | addgene full sequence | sequence record 392122 | Addgene NGS Result
TCGGTCTCAGAGTATCACGTGCTATAAAAATAATTATAATTTAAATTTTTTAATATAAATATATAAATTA
AAAATAGAAAGTAAAAAAAGAAATTAAAGAAAAAATAGTTTTTGTTTTCCGAAGATGTAAAAGACTCTAG
GGGGATCGCCAACAAATACTACCTTTTATCTTGCTCTTCCTGCTCTCAGGTATTAATGCCGAATTGTTTC
ATCTTGTCTGTGTAGAAGACCACACACGAAAATCCTGTGATTTTACATTTTACTTATCGTTAATCGAATG
TATATCTATTTAATCTGCTTTTCTTGTCTAATAAATATATATGTAAAGTACGCTTTTTGTTGAAATTTTT
TAAACCTTTGTTTATTTTTTTTTCTTCATTCCGTAACTCTTCTACCTTCTTTATTTACTTTCTAAAATCC
AAATACAAAACATAAAAATAAATAAACACAGAGTAAATTCCCAAATTATTCCATCATTAAAAGATACGAG
GCGCGTGTAAGTTACAGGCAAGCGATCCCGATGAGACCAGACCAATAAAAAACGCCCGGCGGCAACCGAG
CGTTCTGAACAAATCCAGATGGAGTTCTGAGGTCATTACTGGATCTATCAACAGGAGTCCAAGCGAGCTC
GATATCAAATTACGCCCCGCCCTGCCACTCATCGCAGTACTGTTGTAATTCATTAAGCATTCTGCCGACA
TGGAAGCCATCACAAACGGCATGATGAACCTGAATCGCCAGCGGCATCAGCACCTTGTCGCCTTGCGTAT
AATATTTGCCCATGGTGAAAACGGGGGCGAAGAAGTTGTCCATATTGGCCACGTTTAAATCAAAACTGGT
GAAACTCACCCAGGGATTGGCTGAAACGAAAAACATATTCTCAATAAACCCTTTAGGGAAATAGGCCAGG
TTTTCACCGTAACACGCCACATCTTGCGAATATATGTGTAGAAACTGCCGGAAATCGTCGTGGTATTCAC
TCCAGAGCGATGAAAACGTTTCAGTTTGCTCATGGAAAACGGTGTAACAAGGGTGAACACTATCCCATAT
CACCAGCTCACCGTCTTTCATTGCCATACGAAATTCCGGATGAGCATTCATCAGGCGGGCAAGAATGTGA
ATAAAGGCCGGATAAAACTTGTGCTTATTTTTCTTTACGGTCTTTAAAAAGGCCGTAATATCCAGCTGAA
CGGTCTGGTTATAGGTACATTGAGCAACTGACTGAAATGCCTCAAAATGTTCTTTACGATGCCATTGGGA
TATATCAACGGTGGTATATCCAGTGATTTTTTTCTCCATTTTAGCTTCCTTAGCTCCTGAAAATCTCGAT
AACTCAAAAAATACGCCCGGTAGTGATCTTATTTCATTATGGTGAAAGTTGGAACCTCTTACGTGCCCGA
TCAATCATGACCAAAATCCCTTAACGTGAGTTTTCGTTCCACTGAGCGTCAGACCCCGTAGAAAAGATCA
AAGGATCTTCTTGAGATCCTTTTTTTCTGCGCGTAATCTGCTGCTTGCAAACAAAAAAACCACCGCTACC
AGCGGTGGTTTGTTTGCCGGATCAAGAGCTACCAACTCTTTTTCCGAAGGTAACTGGCTTCAGCAGAGCG
CAGATACCAAATACTGTTCTTCTAGTGTAGCCGTAGTTAGGCCACCACTTCAAGAACTCTGTAGCACCGC
CTACATACCTCGCTCTGCTAATCCTGTTACCAGTGGCTGCTGCCAGTGGCGATAAGTCGTGTCTTACCGG
GTTGGACTCAAGACGATAGTTACCGGATAAGGCGCAGCGGTCGGGCTGAACGGGGGGTTCGTGCACACAG
CCCAGCTTGGAGCGAACGACCTACACCGAACTGAGATACCTACAGCGTGAGCTATGAGAAAGCGCCACGC
TTCCCGAAGGGAGAAAGGCGGACAGGTATCCGGTAAGCGGCAGGGTCGGAACAGGAGAGCGCACGAGGGA
GCTTCCAGGGGGAAACGCCTGGTATCTTTATAGTCCTGTCGGGTTTCGCCACCTCTGACTTGAGCGTCGA
TTTTTGTGATGCTCGTCAGGGGGGCGGAGCCTATGGAAAAACGCCAGCAACGCGGCCTTTTTACGGTTCC
TGGCCTTTTGCTGGCCTTTTGCTCACATGTTCTTTCCTGCGTTATCCCCTGATTCTGTGGATAACCGTAG
Features (pLannotate 1.2.2; 5 found; start..end, strand, type, name):
     14..517     +  misc_feature   CEN/ARS: S. cerevisiae CEN6 centromere fused to an autonomously replicating sequence
    535..569     -  terminator     lambda t0 terminator: minimal transcription terminator from phage lambda (Scholtissek and Grosse, 1987)
    643..1299    -  CDS            cat: CAT_ECOLX - Experimental evidence at protein level: Swiss-Prot protein existence level 1. This enzyme is an effector of chloramphenicol resistance in bacteria. From Escherichia coli. This protein is used as a marker in many commonly used cloning vectors, such as pACYC184.
   1300..1397    -  promoter       cat promoter: promoter of the E. coli cat gene encoding chloramphenicol acetyltransferase
   1481..2069    +  rep_origin     ori: high-copy-number ColE1/pMB1/pBR322/pUC origin of replication
