[The description below was written by a language model from this plasmid's Addgene catalogue record and pLannotate feature annotations shown in this document.]
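Description:
pHHYTK123 is a small (about 2.2 kb) part plasmid for the yeast Modular Cloning (MoClo) system, built in the pYTK001 part-entry backbone from the Yeast Toolkit. It is a storage vector rather than an expression construct. It is maintained in E. coli through a high-copy ColE1/pUC-type origin and selected with chloramphenicol, with resistance provided by the cat gene under its native promoter and followed by a minimal lambda t0 terminator. These elements, together with the insert, account for all annotated features, so the plasmid itself carries no yeast selection marker, promoter or coding sequence for expression.

The insert is a roughly 500 bp S. cerevisiae CEN/ARS element of the pRS-vector type, annotated as the CEN6 centromere fused to an autonomously replicating sequence. It was introduced by BsmBI Golden Gate cloning, which destroyed the BsmBI sites in the process. The part is catalogued as Type 7, the position in the toolkit's assembly standard that holds the yeast origin of replication. When this part is combined with other toolkit parts in a further Golden Gate assembly, the ARS allows the resulting plasmid to replicate in yeast, and the centromere ensures stable, low-copy segregation at cell division. The restriction sites and overhangs used to release the part are not annotated in the feature table.

The plasmid belongs to a MoClo toolkit developed for reliable intracellular protein targeting in S. cerevisiae, where it serves as the building block for making centromeric, episomal yeast plasmids.
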