Addgene plasmid #200130: pHHYTK123
Purpose: Type 7 part for Modular Cloning in Yeast
Depositing lab: Johannes Herrmann. Depositing organization: Rheinland-Pfälzische Technische Universität Kaiserslautern. Publication: A modular cloning (MoClo) toolkit for reliable intracellular protein targeting in the yeast Saccharomyces cerevisiae. Simakin P, Koch C, Herrmann JM. Microb Cell. 2023 Feb 28;10(4):78-87. doi: 10.15698/mic2023.04.794. eCollection 2023 Apr 3. PubMed 37009624.
Backbone
  Vector backbone: pYTK001
  Backbone manufacturer: John Dueber Lab, https://doi.org/10.1021/sb500366v
  Vector type: Bacterial Expression, Synthetic Biology
Growth in bacteria
  Bacterial resistance: Chloramphenicol, 25 μg/mL
  Growth temperature: 37°C
  Growth strain: DH5alpha
  Copy number: High Copy
Gene/Insert
  Gene/Insert name: pRS CEN/ARS
  Species: S. cerevisiae (budding yeast)
  Insert size (bp): 508
  Cloning method: Restriction Enzyme; 5′ cloning site BsmBI (destroyed during cloning); 3′ cloning site BsmBI (destroyed during cloning)
Terms and licenses: Academic/Nonprofit Terms; Industry Terms: Not Available to Industry
How to cite: pHHYTK123 was a gift from Johannes Herrmann (Addgene plasmid # 200130 ; http://n2t.net/addgene:200130 ; RRID:Addgene_200130)
